Addgene plasmid #172583: pcDNA3.1-MCS-BirA(R118G)-HA-TARG1
Purpose: For transient expression of C-terminal BirA-tagged TARG1
Depositing lab: Karla Feijs. Depositing organization: Universitaetsklinikum Aachen. Publication: Comparative analysis of MACROD1, MACROD2 and TARG1 expression, localisation and interactome. Zaja R, Aydin G, Lippok BE, Feederle R, Luscher B, Feijs KLH. Sci Rep. 2020 May 19;10(1):8286. doi: 10.1038/s41598-020-64623-y. PubMed 32427867.
Backbone
  Vector backbone: pcDNA3.1-MCS-BirA(R118G)-HA
  Total vector size (bp): 6837
  Vector type: Mammalian Expression
  Selectable markers: Neomycin (select with G418)
Growth in bacteria
  Bacterial resistance: Ampicillin, 100 μg/mL
  Growth temperature: 37°C
  Growth strain: DH5alpha
  Copy number: High Copy
Gene/Insert
  Gene/Insert name: TARG1 (alt names: OARD1; C6orf130)
  Species: H. sapiens (human)
  Insert size (bp): 453
  Entrez Gene: OARD1 (a.k.a. C6orf130, TARG1, dJ34B21.3)
  Tag / fusion protein: BirA(R118G)-HA (C terminal on insert)
  Cloning method: Restriction Enzyme; 5′ cloning site EcoRI (not destroyed); 3′ cloning site BamHI (not destroyed)
  Sequencing primers: 5′ CMV fw; 3′ BGHrev
Terms and licenses: Academic/Nonprofit Terms; Industry Terms: Not Available to Industry
How to cite: pcDNA3.1-MCS-BirA(R118G)-HA-TARG1 was a gift from Karla Feijs (Addgene plasmid # 172583 ; http://n2t.net/addgene:172583 ; RRID:Addgene_172583)
