[The description below was written by a language model from this plasmid's Addgene catalogue record and pLannotate feature annotations shown in this document.]
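Description:
pcDNA3.1-MCS-BirA(R118G)-HA-TARG1 is a mammalian expression plasmid of about 6.8 kb, built on a pcDNA3.1-derived backbone that already carries a BirA(R118G)-HA tag downstream of its multiple cloning site. It is propagated in E. coli as a high-copy plasmid through a ColE1/pUC-type origin and selected with ampicillin via the β-lactamase gene. An f1 origin is also present. For selection in mammalian cells, an SV40 early promoter drives the neomycin phosphotransferase gene, terminated by an SV40 poly(A) signal, which confers G418 resistance. Short annotated fragments such as ble, lacI, the lac promoter/operator and a truncated HIV-1 LTR match appear to be backbone remnants or partial matches rather than functional modules.

The payload is the human TARG1 coding sequence (OARD1, also called C6orf130; roughly 450 bp), inserted between EcoRI and BamHI sites that were both preserved. Expression is driven by the CMV immediate early enhancer and promoter, with a T7 promoter just upstream of the insert, and the transcript ends at the bovine growth hormone poly(A) signal. TARG1 is joined at its C terminus to BirA(R118G), the promiscuous mutant of the E. coli biotin ligase used in BioID, which biotinylates proteins near the fusion. According to the catalogue fields an HA epitope follows BirA, although the feature table does not annotate it separately.

The stated purpose is transient expression of C-terminally BirA-tagged TARG1. Together with the associated study comparing the expression, localisation and interactomes of MACROD1, MACROD2 and TARG1, this points to proximity-dependent biotinylation for identifying TARG1-associated proteins, with the HA tag available for detecting the fusion.
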