Features (pLannotate 1.2.2; 21 found; start..end, strand, type, name):
     16..68      -  misc_feature   bom (fragment): basis of mobility region from pBR322
    223..602     +  enhancer       CMV enhancer: human cytomegalovirus immediate early enhancer
    603..806     +  promoter       CMV promoter: human cytomegalovirus (CMV) immediate early promoter
    802..835     +  LTR            5' LTR (truncated) (fragment): truncated 5' long terminal repeat (LTR) from HIV-1
    851..869     +  promoter       T7 promoter: promoter for bacteriophage T7 RNA polymerase
    933..1388    +  CDS            OARD1: OARD1_HUMAN - Also known as C6orf130 From Homo sapiens (Human).
   1395..2354    +  CDS            BirA(R118G): promiscuous R118G mutant of the E. coli biotin protein ligase (Cronan, 2005) also known as BirA* or BioID
   2421..2645    +  polyA_signal   bGH poly(A) signal: bovine growth hormone polyadenylation signal
   2649..2670    +  promoter       SV40 promoter (fragment): SV40 enhancer and early promoter
   2691..3119    +  rep_origin     f1 ori (sequence partly withheld): f1 bacteriophage origin of replication; arrow indicates direction of (+) strand synthesis
   3133..3462    +  promoter       SV40 promoter: SV40 enhancer and early promoter
   3529..4320    +  CDS            neo: KKA2_KLEPN - Also known as kan, nptII. Experimental evidence at protein level: Swiss-Prot protein existence level 1. Resistance to kanamycin, neomycin, paromomycin, ribostamycin, butirosin and gentamicin B. From Klebsiella pneumoniae.
   4344..4502    +  CDS            ble (fragment): BLE_KLEPN - Experimental evidence at protein level: Swiss-Prot protein existence level 1. Binding protein with a strong affinity to the bleomycin family of antibiotics. Binds to CL990; an antimitotic-antibiotic compound. From Klebsiella pneumoniae.
   4497..4618    +  polyA_signal   SV40 poly(A) signal: SV40 polyadenylation signal
   4691..4707    -  protein_bind   lac operator: The lac repressor binds to the lac operator to inhibit transcription in E. coli. This inhibition can be relieved by adding lactose or isopropyl-β-D-thiogalactopyranoside (IPTG). lac repressor encoded by lacI
   4715..4745    -  promoter       lac promoter: promoter for the E. coli lac operon
   4760..4781    -  protein_bind   CAP binding site: CAP binding activates transcription in the presence of cAMP. E. coli catabolite activator protein
   4794..4886    -  CDS            lacI (fragment): lac repressor; lacI; The lac repressor binds to the lac operator to inhibit transcription in E. coli. This inhibition can be relieved by adding lactose or isopropyl-β-D-thiogalactopyranoside (IPTG).
   5069..5657    -  rep_origin     ori: high-copy-number ColE1/pMB1/pBR322/pUC origin of replication
   5828..6688    -  CDS            AmpR: β-lactamase; bla; confers resistance to ampicillin, carbenicillin, and related antibiotics
   6689..6793    -  promoter       AmpR promoter: bla
>Addgene plasmid #172583 | pcDNA3.1-MCS-BirA(R118G)-HA-TARG1 | addgene full sequence | sequence record 358823 | Addgene NGS Result
GATCTCCCGATCCCCTATGGTGCACTCTCAGTACAATCTGCTCTGATGCCGCATAGTTAAGCCAGTATCT
GCTCCCTGCTTGTGTGTTGGAGGTCGCTGAGTAGTGCGCGAGCAAAATTTAAGCTACAACAAGGCAAGGC
TTGACCGACAATTGCATGAAGAATCTGCTTAGGGTTAGGCGTTTTGCGCTGCTTCGCGATGTACGGGCCA
GATATACGCGTTGACATTGATTATTGACTAGTTATTAATAGTAATCAATTACGGGGTCATTAGTTCATAG
CCCATATATGGAGTTCCGCGTTACATAACTTACGGTAAATGGCCCGCCTGGCTGACCGCCCAACGACCCC
CGCCCATTGACGTCAATAATGACGTATGTTCCCATAGTAACGCCAATAGGGACTTTCCATTGACGTCAAT
GGGTGGAGTATTTACGGTAAACTGCCCACTTGGCAGTACATCAAGTGTATCATATGCCAAGTACGCCCCC
TATTGACGTCAATGACGGTAAATGGCCCGCCTGGCATTATGCCCAGTACATGACCTTATGGGACTTTCCT
ACTTGGCAGTACATCTACGTATTAGTCATCGCTATTACCATGGTGATGCGGTTTTGGCAGTACATCAATG
GGCGTGGATAGCGGTTTGACTCACGGGGATTTCCAAGTCTCCACCCCATTGACGTCAATGGGAGTTTGTT
TTGGCACCAAAATCAACGGGACTTTCCAAAATGTCGTAACAACTCCGCCCCATTGACGCAAATGGGCGGT
AGGCGTGTACGGTGGGAGGTCTATATAAGCAGAGCTCTCTGGCTAACTAGAGAACCCACTGCTTACTGGC
TTATCGAAATTAATACGACTCACTATAGGGAGACCCAAGCTGGCTAGCGCTTAAGGCCTGTTAACCGGTC
GTACGTCTCCGGATTCGAATTCATGGCCAGCAGCCTTAATGAAGATCCAGAAGGAAGCAGAATCACTTAT
GTGAAAGGAGACCTTTTTGCATGCCCGAAAACAGACTCTTTAGCCCACTGTATCAGTGAGGATTGTCGCA
TGGGCGCTGGGATAGCTGTCCTCTTTAAGAAGAAATTTGGAGGGGTGCAAGAACTTTTAAATCAACAAAA
GAAATCTGGAGAAGTGGCTGTTCTGAAGAGAGATGGGCGATATATATATTACTTGATTACAAAGAAAAGG
GCTTCGCACAAGCCAACTTATGAAAACTTACAGAAGAGTTTAGAGGCAATGAAGTCTCATTGTCTGAAGA
ATGGAGTCACTGACCTCTCCATGCCCAGGATTGGATGTGGTCTTGATCGTCTGCAATGGGAAAATGTATC
TGCGATGATCGAGGAGGTATTTGAGGCAACAGACATCAAAATTACTGTGTACACACTCGGATCCAAGGAC
AACACCGTGCCCCTGAAGCTGATCGCCCTGCTGGCCAACGGCGAGTTCCACTCTGGCGAGCAGCTGGGAG
AGACCCTGGGAATGAGCAGAGCCGCCATCAACAAGCACATCCAGACACTGAGAGACTGGGGAGTGGACGT
GTTCACCGTGCCTGGCAAGGGCTACAGCCTGCCTGAGCCTATCCAGCTGCTGAACGCCAAGCAGATCCTG
GGACAGCTGGATGGCGGAAGCGTGGCCGTGCTGCCTGTGATCGACTCCACCAATCAGTACCTGCTGGACA
GAATCGGAGAGCTGAAGTCCGGCGACGCCTGCATCGCCGAGTACCAGCAGGCTGGCAGAGGAGGCAGAGG
ACGGAAGTGGTTCAGCCCATTCGGAGCCAACCTGTACCTGTCCATGTTCTGGAGACTGGAGCAGGGACCT
GCTGCTGCCATCGGACTGAGTCTGGTGATCGGAATCGTGATGGCCGAGGTGCTGAGAAAGCTGGGAGCCG
ACAAGGTGAGAGTGAAGTGGCCTAATGACCTGTACCTCCAGGACCGCAAGCTGGCTGGCATCCTGGTGGA
GCTGACAGGCAAGACAGGCGATGCCGCTCAGATCGTGATCGGAGCCGGAATCAACATGGCCATGAGAAGA
GTGGAGGAGAGCGTGGTGAACCAGGGCTGGATCACCCTGCAGGAGGCTGGCATCAACCTGGACCGGAACA
CCCTGGCCGCCATGCTGATCAGAGAGCTGAGAGCCGCTCTGGAGCTGTTCGAGCAGGAGGGACTGGCTCC
TTACCTGAGCAGATGGGAGAAGCTGGACAACTTCATCAACAGACCTGTGAAGCTGATCATCGGCGACAAG
GAAATCTTCGGCATCTCCAGAGGAATCGACAAGCAGGGAGCTCTGCTGCTGGAGCAGGACGGAATCATCA
AGCCCTGGATGGGCGGAGAAATCTCCCTGAGAAGCGCAGAGAAGGCTTACCCTTACGATGTACCGGATTA
CGCATAGGCGGCCTAAGTTTAAACCGCTGATCAGCCTCGACTGTGCCTTCTAGTTGCCAGCCATCTGTTG
TTTGCCCCTCCCCCGTGCCTTCCTTGACCCTGGAAGGTGCCACTCCCACTGTCCTTTCCTAATAAAATGA
GGAAATTGCATCGCATTGTCTGAGTAGGTGTCATTCTATTCTGGGGGGTGGGGTGGGGCAGGACAGCAAG
GGGGAGGATTGGGAAGACAATAGCAGGCATGCTGGGGATGCGGTGGGCTCTATGGCTTCTGAGGCGGAAA
GAACCAGCTGGGGCTCTAGGGGGTATCCCC
[124 nt withheld, positions 2691-2814]
C
[91 nt withheld, positions 2816-2906]
A
[49 nt withheld, positions 2908-2956]
CCTTTGACGTTGGAGTCCACGTTCTTT
[37 nt withheld, positions 2984-3020]
ACCCTATCTCGGTCTATTCTTTTGATTTATAAGGGATTTTGCCGATTTCGGCCTATTGGTTAAAAAATGA
GCTGATTTAACAAAAATTTAACGCGAATTAATTCTGTGGAATGTGTGTCAGTTAGGGTGTGGAAAGTCCC
CAGGCTCCCCAGCAGGCAGAAGTATGCAAAGCATGCATCTCAATTAGTCAGCAACCAGGTGTGGAAAGTC
CCCAGGCTCCCCAGCAGGCAGAAGTATGCAAAGCATGCATCTCAATTAGTCAGCAACCATAGTCCCGCCC
CTAACTCCGCCCATCCCGCCCCTAACTCCGCCCAGTTCCGCCCATTCTCCGCCCCATGGCTGACTAATTT
TTTTTATTTATGCAGAGGCCGAGGCCGCCTCTGCCTCTGAGCTATTCCAGAAGTAGTGAGGAGGCTTTTT
TGGAGGCCTAGGCTTTTGCAAAAAGCTCCCGGGAGCTTGTATATCCATTTTCGGATCTGATCAAGAGACA
GGATGAGGATCGTTTCGCATGATTGAACAAGATGGATTGCACGCAGGTTCTCCGGCCGCTTGGGTGGAGA
GGCTATTCGGCTATGACTGGGCACAACAGACAATCGGCTGCTCTGATGCCGCCGTGTTCCGGCTGTCAGC
GCAGGGGCGCCCGGTTCTTTTTGTCAAGACCGACCTGTCCGGTGCCCTGAATGAACTGCAGGACGAGGCA
GCGCGGCTATCGTGGCTGGCCACGACGGGCGTTCCTTGCGCAGCTGTGCTCGACGTTGTCACTGAAGCGG
GAAGGGACTGGCTGCTATTGGGCGAAGTGCCGGGGCAGGATCTCCTGTCATCTCACCTTGCTCCTGCCGA
GAAAGTATCCATCATGGCTGATGCAATGCGGCGGCTGCATACGCTTGATCCGGCTACCTGCCCATTCGAC
CACCAAGCGAAACATCGCATCGAGCGAGCACGTACTCGGATGGAAGCCGGTCTTGTCGATCAGGATGATC
TGGACGAAGAGCATCAGGGGCTCGCGCCAGCCGAACTGTTCGCCAGGCTCAAGGCGCGCATGCCCGACGG
CGAGGATCTCGTCGTGACCCATGGCGATGCCTGCTTGCCGAATATCATGGTGGAAAATGGCCGCTTTTCT
GGATTCATCGACTGTGGCCGGCTGGGTGTGGCGGACCGCTATCAGGACATAGCGTTGGCTACCCGTGATA
TTGCTGAAGAGCTTGGCGGCGAATGGGCTGACCGCTTCCTCGTGCTTTACGGTATCGCCGCTCCCGATTC
GCAGCGCATCGCCTTCTATCGCCTTCTTGACGAGTTCTTCTGAGCGGGACTCTGGGGTTCGAAATGACCG
ACCAAGCGACGCCCAACCTGCCATCACGAGATTTCGATTCCACCGCCGCCTTCTATGAAAGGTTGGGCTT
CGGAATCGTTTTCCGGGACGCCGGCTGGATGATCCTCCAGCGCGGGGATCTCATGCTGGAGTTCTTCGCC
CACCCCAACTTGTTTATTGCAGCTTATAATGGTTACAAATAAAGCAATAGCATCACAAATTTCACAAATA
AAGCATTTTTTTCACTGCATTCTAGTTGTGGTTTGTCCAAACTCATCAATGTATCTTATCATGTCTGTAT
ACCGTCGACCTCTAGCTAGAGCTTGGCGTAATCATGGTCATAGCTGTTTCCTGTGTGAAATTGTTATCCG
CTCACAATTCCACACAACATACGAGCCGGAAGCATAAAGTGTAAAGCCTGGGGTGCCTAATGAGTGAGCT
AACTCACATTAATTGCGTTGCGCTCACTGCCCGCTTTCCAGTCGGGAAACCTGTCGTGCCAGCTGCATTA
ATGAATCGGCCAACGCGCGGGGAGAGGCGGTTTGCGTATTGGGCGCTCTTCCGCTTCCTCGCTCACTGAC
TCGCTGCGCTCGGTCGTTCGGCTGCGGCGAGCGGTATCAGCTCACTCAAAGGCGGTAATACGGTTATCCA
CAGAATCAGGGGATAACGCAGGAAAGAACATGTGAGCAAAAGGCCAGCAAAAGGCCAGGAACCGTAAAAA
GGCCGCGTTGCTGGCGTTTTTCCATAGGCTCCGCCCCCCTGACGAGCATCACAAAAATCGACGCTCAAGT
CAGAGGTGGCGAAACCCGACAGGACTATAAAGATACCAGGCGTTTCCCCCTGGAAGCTCCCTCGTGCGCT
CTCCTGTTCCGACCCTGCCGCTTACCGGATACCTGTCCGCCTTTCTCCCTTCGGGAAGCGTGGCGCTTTC
TCATAGCTCACGCTGTAGGTATCTCAGTTCGGTGTAGGTCGTTCGCTCCAAGCTGGGCTGTGTGCACGAA
CCCCCCGTTCAGCCCGACCGCTGCGCCTTATCCGGTAACTATCGTCTTGAGTCCAACCCGGTAAGACACG
ACTTATCGCCACTGGCAGCAGCCACTGGTAACAGGATTAGCAGAGCGAGGTATGTAGGCGGTGCTACAGA
GTTCTTGAAGTGGTGGCCTAACTACGGCTACACTAGAAGAACAGTATTTGGTATCTGCGCTCTGCTGAAG
CCAGTTACCTTCGGAAAAAGAGTTGGTAGCTCTTGATCCGGCAAACAAACCACCGCTGGTAGCGGTGGTT
TTTTTGTTTGCAAGCAGCAGATTACGCGCAGAAAAAAAGGATCTCAAGAAGATCCTTTGATCTTTTCTAC
GGGGTCTGACGCTCAGTGGAACGAAAACTCACGTTAAGGGATTTTGGTCATGAGATTATCAAAAAGGATC
TTCACCTAGATCCTTTTAAATTAAAAATGAAGTTTTAAATCAATCTAAAGTATATATGAGTAAACTTGGT
CTGACAGTTACCAATGCTTAATCAGTGAGGCACCTATCTCAGCGATCTGTCTATTTCGTTCATCCATAGT
TGCCTGACTCCCCGTCGTGTAGATAACTACGATACGGGAGGGCTTACCATCTGGCCCCAGTGCTGCAATG
ATACCGCGAGACCCACGCTCACCGGCTCCAGATTTATCAGCAATAAACCAGCCAGCCGGAAGGGCCGAGC
GCAGAAGTGGTCCTGCAACTTTATCCGCCTCCATCCAGTCTATTAATTGTTGCCGGGAAGCTAGAGTAAG
TAGTTCGCCAGTTAATAGTTTGCGCAACGTTGTTGCCATTGCTACAGGCATCGTGGTGTCACGCTCGTCG
TTTGGTATGGCTTCATTCAGCTCCGGTTCCCAACGATCAAGGCGAGTTACATGATCCCCCATGTTGTGCA
AAAAAGCGGTTAGCTCCTTCGGTCCTCCGATCGTTGTCAGAAGTAAGTTGGCCGCAGTGTTATCACTCAT
GGTTATGGCAGCACTGCATAATTCTCTTACTGTCATGCCATCCGTAAGATGCTTTTCTGTGACTGGTGAG
TACTCAACCAAGTCATTCTGAGAATAGTGTATGCGGCGACCGAGTTGCTCTTGCCCGGCGTCAATACGGG
ATAATACCGCGCCACATAGCAGAACTTTAAAAGTGCTCATCATTGGAAAACGTTCTTCGGGGCGAAAACT
CTCAAGGATCTTACCGCTGTTGAGATCCAGTTCGATGTAACCCACTCGTGCACCCAACTGATCTTCAGCA
TCTTTTACTTTCACCAGCGTTTCTGGGTGAGCAAAAACAGGAAGGCAAAATGCCGCAAAAAAGGGAATAA
GGGCGACACGGAAATGTTGAATACTCATACTCTTCCTTTTTCAATATTATTGAAGCATTTATCAGGGTTA
TTGTCTCATGAGCGGATACATATTTGAATGTATTTAGAAAAATAAACAAATAGGGGTTCCGCGCACATTT
CCCCGAAAAGTGCCACCTGACGTCGACGGATCGGGA
